>Addgene plasmid #241862 | pCAG-LSL-Cyp26b1-PGK-H2BRFP | addgene full sequence | sequence record 489673 | Addgene NGS Result
AAAAAAAATTAGTCAGCCATGGGGCGGAGAATGGGCGGAACTGGGCGGAGTTAGGGGCGGGATGGGCGGA
GTTAGGGGCGGGATAGCTAGAGCCAGACATGATAAGATACATTGATGAGTTTGGACAAACCACAACTAGA
ATGCAGTGAAAAAAATGCTTTATTTGTGAAATTTGTGATGCTATTGCTTTATTTGTAACCATTATAAGCT
GCAATAAACAAGTTCCTCTCACTCTCTGATATTCATTTCTTTGCAAGTTATAAATACTGAATAATAAGAT
GACATGAACTACTACTGCTAGAGATTTTCCACACTGACTAAAAGGGTCTGAGGGATCTCTAGTTACCAGA
GTCACACAACAGACGGGCACACACTACTTGAAGCACTCAAGGCAAGCTTTATTGAGGCTTAAGCAGTGGG
TTCCCTAGTTAGCCAGAGAGCTCCCAGGCTCAGATCTGGTCTAACCAGAGAGACCCAGTACAAGCAAAAA
GCAGATCTTGTCTTCGTTGGGAGTGAATTAGCCCTTCCAGTCCCCCCTTTTCTTTTAAAAAGTGGCTAAG
ATCTACAGCTGCCTTGTAAGTCATTGGTCTTAAAGGTACCGATGCATCCTAGGGACTCTAGAGGATCCTC
ACGTCGACTAGTCTCGAGTTAGGCGCCGGTGGAGTGGCGGCCCTCGGCGCGCTCGTACTGTTCCACGATG
GTGTAGTCCTCGTTGTGGGAGGTGATGTCCAGCTTGATGTCGGTCTTGTAGGCGCCGGGCAGCTGCACGG
GCTTCTTGGCCATGTAGGTGGTCTTGACCTCGGCGTCGTAGTGGCCGCCGTCCTTCAGCTTCAGCCTCAT
CTTGATCTCGCCCTTCAGGGCGCCGTCCTCGGGGTACATCCGCTCGGTGGAGGCCTCCCAGCCCATGGTC
TTCTTCTGCATTACGGGGCCGTCGGAGGGGAAGTTGGTGCCGCGCAGCTTCACCTTGTAGATGAACTCGC
CGTCCTGCAGGGAGGAGTCCTGGGTCACGGTCACCACGCCGCCGTCCTCGAAGTTCATCACGCGCTCCCA
CTTGAAGCCCTCGGGGAAGGACAGCTTCAAGTAGTCGGGGATGTCGGCGGGGTGCTTCACGTAGGCCTTG
GAGCCGTACTGGAACTGAGGGGACAGGATGTCCCAGGCGAAGGGCAGGGGGCCGCCCTTGGTCACCTTCA
GCTTGGCGGTCTGGGTGCCCTCGTAGGGGCGGCCCTCGCCCTCGCCCTCGATCTCGAACTCGTGGCCGTT
CACGGAGCCCTCCATGCGCACCTTGAAGCGCATGAACTCCTTGATGACGTCCTCGGAGGAGGCCATGGTG
GCGACCGGTGGATCCTTAGCGCTGGTGTACTTGGTGATGGCCTTAGTACCCTCGGACACGGCGTGCTTGG
CCAACTCCCCAGGCAGCAGCAGGCGCACGGCCGTCTGGATCTCCCTGGAGGTGATGGTCGAGCGCTTGTT
GTAATGCGCCAGGCGGGAAGCCTCACCTGCGATGCGCTCGAAAATGTCGTTCACAAACGAGTTCATGATG
CCCATGGCCTTGGACGAAATGCCGGTGTCAGGGTGGACCTGCTTCAGAACCTTGTACACATAGATGGAAT
AGCTCTCCTTGCGGCTGCGCTTGCGCTTCTTGCCGCCTTTCTTCTGCGCCTTAGTCACCGCCTTCTTGGA
GCCCTTTTTCGGGGCGGGAGCAGACTTCGCTGGCTCTGGCATGGTAGATCCCCCTGGGGAGAGAGGTCGG
TGATTCGGTCAACGAGGGAGCCGACTGCCGACGTGCGCTCCGGAGGCTTGCAGAATGCGGAACACCGCGC
GGGCAGGAACAGGGCCCACACTACCGCCCCACACCCCGCCTCCCGCACCGCCCCTTCCCGGCCGCTGCTC
TCGGCGCGCCCTGCTGAGCAGCCGCTATTGGCCACAGCCCATCGCGGTCGGCGCGCTGCCATTGCTCCCT
GGCGCTGTCCGTCTGCGAGGGTACTAGTGAGACGTGCGGCTTCCGTTTGTCACGTCCGGCACGCCGCGAA
CCGCAAGGAACCTTCCCGACTTAGGGGCGGAGCAGGAAGCGTCGCCGGGGGGCCCACAAGGGTAGCGGCG
AAGATCCGGGTGACGCTGCGAACGGACGTGAAGAATGTGCGAGACCCAGGGTCGGCGCCGCTGCGTTTCC
CGGAACCACGCCCAGAGCAGCCGCGTCCCTGCGCAAACCCAGGGCTGCCTTGGAAAAGGCGCAACCCCAA
CCCCCTCGAGCCATCATTTGCTGCCAGATCCTCTTCTGAGATGAGTTTCTGCTCGAGCACCGTAGCACTC
AACATGGCCTCTGTCTCCGGCAGAATCTCATTCTGGTTGGAGTCCAGACCAAAGAACTTGACACTGAGGC
CATCCACGGGGTGCAAGACGGGGACCAGAGTGATGCGAGGGAAGGTCCGGGTGGCCAGCTCGAAGCGGCT
AGTGCTGGCCAGCTCCACTGCCAGCACCTTCAGGAACAGCTTGGCCAAGTGCTTGCCCAGGCAGGTCCGC
ACGCCACCGCCAAACGGGAGGTAATGGAAGCGGCCATCCTTATCCTCACTGCGTGCCTGACTGAAGCGGT
CCGGGTCAAACACATTCACGTCCTTGAACACGGGCGCTGTGTCGTGAGTGTCTCGGATGCTATACATGAC
ACTCCAGCCCTTGGGGATCTGGAAACCATCCAGTTCGAAGGTCTGCAGCACAGTGCGGTAGCCGCCTGAG
ACGGGCGTGAAGAGTCTCATGACCTCCTTGATGACACAGTCCAGGTAGCGCAGGCTGCTGAGCGTGTCCA
GGCGCAGGGTACCCTCACAGGGGCAGCCACCGCCATGCAGCAGGCCCTGGGCCCGCAGTTCCTCCCTCAG
CTTCTCCAGCACAGCAGGGTGTTTTAGCAGTTGCATGATCAAGGATGTGCTTGCACTGGCCGTCGTGGCG
TAGGCTGCGAAGATTAACTCCAGGGTTCCATCCTTCAGCTCCTGCATGGTCATCTCCTTGCCATGTTCCT
TGCTGCTCTCAATGAGAATGTCCAGGGCGTCCGAGTAGTCTTTGCCCTGGGTACACTGCAGCTTCTCACG
GATAGCCTTCTCTAGGCCCTTCTGAAGGATCTGCCGAGCTTGGATGCCCCTCCGGTAGCCACTGAAGGGC
AGGTCCACTGGCAGAGAGAAGACATTCTCCACAAACTGCTGGTATACCTCAAAGAGGTGGCCCAGGTCCT
CCTCAGGGATGCTGAAGCCTAGCAGCACACGCACGGCCATTCGGAAGGTAAGTCGCTGGGCCTCCTGATA
TACATTGATGGCCTCAGGCTGGCTGCTCCAGGCTCGAAGTGTATCCTGGATCACCAGTTGGATCTTGGGC
AGGTAGCTCTCAAGTGCCTCATGGCTGAAGATCTTGGAGAAGACCTTGCGCTTGTTGCGGTGGATGTCGC
CAATGGAATTGGCCACCGTGTTGGGACCCAGCAGTACGCGTGCGCTCCGCGGCCACTCGGTGCTCACTAG
CTGGTGTTCGCCCAGTAGGATCTTGCGCACATTCTCCGCACCGGTCACACGAATCAGCGGCCGCCCCAGT
AAGTGTGTCTTGAAAACGTTGCCATACTTCTCCCGGCGCGACGACTGGAAGCCGGAACCCTGTAGCAACC
AGTGACCAGTCTCTCCGATGAGCGGGAATCCCATGGAGCCCTTGGGGATGGGCAGCTTGCAGCTCTTGTC
GCGGGTGGCAGCCCAGCGCAGCTGCCACAGCTGCTGCGACACCGCCAGCAGCAGCGTCACGGACACCAGG
CACGCGGCGAGGGTGGCCAGCGCCGACACCAACTCCAAGCCTTCAAACAGCATGGCGATCGGCCGGCCGA
ATTCGATCTAGCTTGGGCTGCAGGTCGAGGGACCTAATAACTTCGTATAGCATACATTATACGAAGTTAT
ATTAAGGGTTCCGGATCAGCTTGATGGGGATCCAGACATGATAAGATACATTGATGAGTTTGGACAAACC
ACAACTAGAATGCAGTGAAAAAAATGCTTTATTTGTGAAATTTGTGATGCTATTGCTTTATTTGTAACCA
TTATAAGCTGCAATAAACAAGTTAACAACAACAATTGCATTCATTTTATGTTTCAGGTTCAGGGGGAGGT
GTGGGAGGTTTTTTAAAGCAAGTAAAACCTCTACAAATGTGGTATGGCTGATTATGATCCTCTAGAGTCG
CAGATCCTCTAGAGTCGCAGATCTGCAAGCTTTCATTTATTCATCGCGAATAACTTCGTATAGCATACAT
TATACGAAGTTATATTTAAATGATTGGTGGCGGGTCGACCCCCTATAGTGAGTCGTATTATTAATTAAGG
ATCTGTAGGAAAAAGAAGAAGGCATGAACATGGTTAGCAGAGGCTCTAGAGCCGCCGGTCACACGCCAGA
AGCCGAACCCCGCCCTGCCCCGTCCCCCCCGAAGGCAGCCGTCCCCCCGCGGACAGCCCCGAGGCTGGAG
AGGGAGAAGGGGACGGCGGCGCGGCGACGCACGAAGGCCCTCCCCGCCCATTTCCTTCCTGCCGGCGCCG
CACCGCTTCGCCCCGCGCCCGCTAGAGGGGGTGCGGCGGCGCCTCCCAGATTTCGGCTCCGCACAGATTT
GGGACAAAGGAAGTCCCTGCGCCCTCTCGCACGATTACCATAAAAGGCAATGGCTGCGGCTCGCCGCGCC
TCGACAGCCGCCGGCGCTCCGGGGGCCGCCGCGCCCCTCCCCCGAGCCCTCCCCGGCCCGAGGCGGCCCC
GCCCCGCCCGGCACCCCCACCTGCCGCCACCCCCCGCCCGGCACGGCGAGCCCCGCGCCACGCCCCGTAC
GGAGCCCCGCACCCGAAGCCGGGCCGTGCTCAGCAACTCGGGGAGGGGGGTGCAGGGGGGGTTGCAGCCC
GACCGACGCGCCCACACCCCCTGCTCACCCCCCCACGCACACACCCCGCACGCAGCCTTTGTTCCCCTCG
CAGCCCCCCCCGCACCGCGGGGCACCGCCCCCGGCCGCGCTCCCCTCGCGCACACTGCGGAGCGCACAAA
GCCCCGCGCCGCGCCCGCAGCGCTCACAGCCGCCGGGCAGCGCGGAGCCGCACGCGGCGCTCCCCACGCA
CACACACACGCACGCACCCCCCGAGCCGCTCCCCCCGCACAAAGGGCCCTCCCGGAGCCCCTCAAGGCTT
TCACGCAGCCACAGAAAAGAAACAAGCCGTCATTAAACCAAGCGCTAATTACAGCCCGGAGGAGAAGGGC
CGTCCCGCCCGCTCACCTGTGGGAGTAACGCGGTCAGTCAGAGCCGGGGCGGGCGGCGCGAGGCGGCGGC
GGAGCGGGGCACGGGGCGAAGGCAGCGCGCAGCGACTCCCGCCCGCCGCGCGCTTCGCTTTTTATAGGGC
CGCCGCCGCCGCCGCCTCGCCATAAAAGGAAACTTTCGGAGCGCGCCGCTCTGATTGGCTGCCGCCGCAC
CTCTCCGCCTCGCCCCCCCCCCCCCCCCCCCCCCCCCCCCCCCCCCCCGGCCCCCCCCCCCCCCCCCCCC
CCCCCCCCCCCCCCCCCCCCCCCCCCCCCCCCCCCCCCCGGGCCCCCCCCCCCCCCCCCCCCCGCCCCCA
TCGCTGCACAAAATAATTAAAAAATAAATAAATACAAAATTGGGGGTGGGGAGGGGGGGGAGATGGGGAG
AGTGAAGCAGAACGTGGGGCTCACCTCGACCATGGTAATAGCGATGACTAATACGTAGATGTACTGCCAA
GTAGGAAAGTCCCATAAGGTCATGTACTGGGCATAATGCCAGGCGGGCCATTTACCGTCATTGACGTCAA
TAGGGGGCGTACTTGGCATATGATACACTTGATGTACTGCCAAGTGGGCAGTTTACCGTAAATACTCCAC
CCATTGACGTCAATGGAAAGTCCCTATTGGCGTTACTATGGGAACATACGTCATTATTGACGTCAATGGG
CGGGGGTCGTTGGGCGGTCAGCCAGGCGGGCCATTTACCGTAAGTTATGTAACGCGGAACTCCATATATG
GGCTATGAACTAATGACCCCGTAATTGATTACTATTAATAACTAGTCAATAATCAATGTCGAATCCGGCG
CGCCTCATGGTCATAGCTGTTTCCTGTGTGAAATTGTTATCCGCTCACAATTCCACACAACATACGAGCC
GGAAGCATAAAGTGTAAAGCCTGGGGTGCCTAATGAGTGAGCTAACTCACATTAATTGCGTTGCGCTCAC
TGCCCGCTTTCCAGTCGGGAAACCTGTCGTGCCAGCTGCATTAATGAATCGGCCAACGCGCGGGGAGAGG
CGGTTTGCGTATTGGGCGCTCTTCCGCTCGATACCGTCGAGATCCGTTCACTAATCGAATGGATCTGTCT
CTGTCTCTCTCTCCACCTTCTTCTTCTATTCCTTCGGGCCTGTCGGGTCCCCTCGGGGTTGGGAGGTGGG
TCTGAAACGATAATGGTGAATATCCCTGCCTAACTCTATTCACTATAGAAAGTACAGCAAAAACTATTCT
TAAACCTACCAAGCCTCCTACTATCATTATGAATAATTTTATATACCACAGCCAATTTGTTATGTTAAAC
CAATTCCACAAACTTGCCCATTTATCTAATTCCAATAATTCTTGTTCATTCTTTTCTTGCTGGTTTTGCG
ATTCTTCAATTAAGGAGTGTATTAAGCTTGTGTAATTGTTAATTTCTCTGTCCCACTCCATCCAGGTCGT
GTGATTCCAAATCTGTTCCAGAGATTTATTACTCCAACTAGCATTCCAAGGCACAGCAGTGGTGCAAATG
AGTTTTCCAGAGCAACCCCAAATCCCCAGGAGCTGTTGATCCTTTAGGTATCTTTCCACAGCCAGGATTC
TTGCCTGGAGCTGCTTGATGCCCCAGACTGTGAGTTGCAACAGATGCTGTTGCGCCTCAATAGCCCTCAG
CAAATTGTTCTGCTGCTGCACTATACCAGACAATAATTGTCTGGCCTGTACCGTCAGCGTCATTGACGCT
GCGCCCATAGTGCTTCCTGCTGCTCCCAAGAACCCAAGGAACAAAGCTCCTATTCCCACTGCTCTTTTTT
CTCTCTGCACCACTCTTCTCTTTGCCTTGGTGGGTGCTACTCCTAATGGTTCAATTTTTACTACTTTATA
TTTATATAATTCACTTCTCCAATTGTCCCTCATATCTCCTCCTCCAGGTCTGAAGATCAGCGGCCGCTTG
CTGTGCGGTGGTCTTACTTTTGTTTTGCTCTTCCTCTATCTTGTCTAAAGCTTCCTTGGTGTCTTTTATC
TCTATCCTTTGATGCACACAATAGAGGGTTGCTACTGTATTATATAATGATCTAAGTTCTTCTGATCCTG
TCTGAAGGGATGGTTGTAGCTGTCCCAGTATTTGTCTACAGCCTTCTGATGTTTCTAACAGGCCAGGATT
AACTGCGAATCGTTCTAGCTCCCTGCTTGCCCATACTATATGTTTTAATTTATATTTTTTCTTTCCCCCT
GGCCTTAACCGAATTTTTTCCCATCGCGATCTAATTCTCCCCCGCTTAATACTGACGCTCTCGCACCCAT
CTCTCTCCTTCTAGCCTCCGCTAGTCAAAATTTTTGGCGTACTCACCAGTCGCCGCCCCTCGCCTCTTGC
CGTGCGCGCTTCAGCAAGCCGAGTCCTGCGTCGAGAGAGCTCCTCTGGTTTCCCTTTCGCTTTCAAGTCC
CTGTTCGGGCGCCACTGCTAGAGATTTTCCACACTGACTAAAAGGGTCTGAGGGATCTCTAGTTACCAGA
GTCACACAACAGACGGGCACACACTACTTGAAGCACTCAAGGCAAGCTTTATTGAGGCTTAAGCAGTGGG
TTCCCTAGTTAGCCAGAGAGCTCCCAGGCTCAGATCTGGTCTAACCAGAGAGACCCGTTTATGTATCGAG
CTAGGCACTTAAATACAATATCTCTGCAATGCGGCAATTCAGTGGTTCGTCCAATCCATGTCAGACCCGT
CTGTTGCCTTCCTAATAAGGCACGATCGTACCACCTTACTTCCACCAATCGGCATGCACGGTGCTTTTTC
TCTCCTTGTAAGGCATGTTGCTAACTCATCGTTACCATGTTGCAAGACTACAAGAGTATTGCATAAGACT
ACATTAAGCTTGCAGCTCCAGCTTTTGTTCCCTTTAGTGAGGGTTAATTGCGCGCTTGGCGTAATCATGG
TCATAGCTGTTTCCTGTGTGAAATTGTTATCCGCTCACAATTCCACACAACATACGAGCCGGAAGCATAA
AGTGTAAAGCCTGGGGTGCCTAATGAGTGAGCTAACTCACATTAATTGCGTTGCGCTCACTGCCCGCTTT
CCAGTCGGGAAACCTGTCGTGCCAGCTGCATTAATGAATCGGCCAACGCGCGGGGAGAGGCGGTTTGCGT
ATTGGGCGCTCTTCCGCTTCCTCGCTCACTGACTCGCTGCGCTCGGTCGTTCGGCTGCGGCGAGCGGTAT
CAGCTCACTCAAAGGCGGTAATACGGTTATCCACAGAATCAGGGGATAACGCAGGAAAGAACATGTGAGC
AAAAGGCCAGCAAAAGGCCAGGAACCGTAAAAAGGCCGCGTTGCTGGCGTTTTTCCATAGGCTCCGCCCC
CCTGACGAGCATCACAAAAATCGACGCTCAAGTCAGAGGTGGCGAAACCCGACAGGACTATAAAGATACC
AGGCGTTTCCCCCTGGAAGCTCCCTCGTGCGCTCTCCTGTTCCGACCCTGCCGCTTACCGGATACCTGTC
CGCCTTTCTCCCTTCGGGAAGCGTGGCGCTTTCTCATAGCTCACGCTGTAGGTATCTCAGTTCGGTGTAG
GTCGTTCGCTCCAAGCTGGGCTGTGTGCACGAACCCCCCGTTCAGCCCGACCGCTGCGCCTTATCCGGTA
ACTATCGTCTTGAGTCCAACCCGGTAAGACACGACTTATCGCCACTGGCAGCAGCCACTGGTAACAGGAT
TAGCAGAGCGAGGTATGTAGGCGGTGCTACAGAGTTCTTGAAGTGGTGGCCTAACTACGGCTACACTAGA
AGAACAGTATTTGGTATCTGCGCTCTGCTGAAGCCAGTTACCTTCGGAAAAAGAGTTGGTAGCTCTTGAT
CCGGCAAACAAACCACCGCTGGTAGCGGTGGTTTTTTTGTTTGCAAGCAGCAGATTACGCGCAGAAAAAA
AGGATCTCAAGAAGATCCTTTGATCTTTTCTACGGGGTCTGACGCTCAGTGGAACGAAAACTCACGTTAA
GGGATTTTGGTCATGAGATTATCAAAAAGGATCTTCACCTAGATCCTTTTAAATTAAAAATGAAGTTTTA
AATCAATCTAAAGTATATATGAGTAAACTTGGTCTGACAGTTACCAATGCTTAATCAGTGAGGCACCTAT
CTCAGCGATCTGTCTATTTCGTTCATCCATAGTTGCCTGACTCCCCGTCGTGTAGATAACTACGATACGG
GAGGGCTTACCATCTGGCCCCAGTGCTGCAATGATACCGCGAGACCCACGCTCACCGGCTCCAGATTTAT
CAGCAATAAACCAGCCAGCCGGAAGGGCCGAGCGCAGAAGTGGTCCTGCAACTTTATCCGCCTCCATCCA
GTCTATTAATTGTTGCCGGGAAGCTAGAGTAAGTAGTTCGCCAGTTAATAGTTTGCGCAACGTTGTTGCC
ATTGCTACAGGCATCGTGGTGTCACGCTCGTCGTTTGGTATGGCTTCATTCAGCTCCGGTTCCCAACGAT
CAAGGCGAGTTACATGATCCCCCATGTTGTGCAAAAAAGCGGTTAGCTCCTTCGGTCCTCCGATCGTTGT
CAGAAGTAAGTTGGCCGCAGTGTTATCACTCATGGTTATGGCAGCACTGCATAATTCTCTTACTGTCATG
CCATCCGTAAGATGCTTTTCTGTGACTGGTGAGTACTCAACCAAGTCATTCTGAGAATAGTGTATGCGGC
GACCGAGTTGCTCTTGCCCGGCGTCAATACGGGATAATACCGCGCCACATAGCAGAACTTTAAAAGTGCT
CATCATTGGAAAACGTTCTTCGGGGCGAAAACTCTCAAGGATCTTACCGCTGTTGAGATCCAGTTCGATG
TAACCCACTCGTGCACCCAACTGATCTTCAGCATCTTTTACTTTCACCAGCGTTTCTGGGTGAGCAAAAA
CAGGAAGGCAAAATGCCGCAAAAAAGGGAATAAGGGCGACACGGAAATGTTGAATACTCATACTCTTCCT
TTTTCAATATTATTGAAGCATTTATCAGGGTTATTGTCTCATGAGCGGATACATATTTGAATGTATTTAG
AAAAATAAACAAATAGGGGTTCCGCGCACATTTCCCCGAAAAGTGCCACCTAAATTGTAAGCGTTAATAT
TTTGTTAAAATTCGCGTTAAATTTTTGTTAAATCAGCTCATTTTTTAACCAATAGGCCGAAATCGGCAAA
ATCCCTTATAAATCAAAAGAATAGACCGAGATAGGGT
[37 nt withheld, positions 10468-10504]
AAAGAACGTGGACTCCAACGTCAAAGG
[49 nt withheld, positions 10532-10580]
T
[91 nt withheld, positions 10582-10672]
G
[124 nt withheld, positions 10674-10797]
CCCATTCGCCATTCAGGCTGCGCAACTGTTGGGAAGGGCGATCGGTGCGGGCCTCTTCGCTATTACGCCA
GCTGGCGAAAGGGGGATGTGCTGCAAGGCGATTAAGTTGGGTAACGCCAGGGTTTTCCCAGTCACGACGT
TGTAAAACGACGGCCAGTGAGCGCGCGTAATACGACTCACTATAGGGCGAATTGGGTACGTCCCTAGGCC
TCCAAAAAAGCCTCCTCACTACTTCTGGAATAGCTCAGAGGCCGAGGCGGCCTCGGCCTCTGCATAAAT
Features (pLannotate 1.2.2; 40 found; start..end, strand, type, name):
     63..84      -  rep_origin     SV40 ori (fragment): SV40 origin of replication
    103..224     -  polyA_signal   SV40 poly(A) signal: SV40 polyadenylation signal
    296..529     -  LTR            3' LTR (ΔU3): self-inactivating 3' long terminal repeat (LTR) from HIV-1
    531..599     -  CDS            nef (fragment): NEF_HV1Z2 - Experimental evidence at protein level: Swiss-Prot protein existence level 1. Extracellular Nef protein targets CD4(+) T-lymphocytes for apoptosis by interacting with CXCR4 surface receptors. From Human immunodeficiency virus type 1 group M subtype D (isolate Z2/CDC-Z34) (HIV-1).
    649..1326    -  CDS            mRFP1: monomeric derivative of DsRed (Campbell et al., 2002) mammalian codon-optimized
   1345..1722    -  CDS            H2B: human histone H2B; HIST1H2BJ
   1734..2244    -  promoter       hPGK promoter: human phosphoglycerate kinase 1 promoter
   2298..3833    -  CDS            Cyp26b1: CP26B_MOUSE - Experimental evidence at protein level: Swiss-Prot protein existence level 1. Has also a significant activity in oxidation of tazarotenic acid and may therefore metabolize that xenobiotic in vivo. From Mus musculus (Mouse).
   3887..3920    +  protein_bind   loxP: Cre-mediated recombination occurs in the 8-bp core sequence (GCATACAT). Cre recombinase
   3949..4083    -  polyA_signal   SV40 poly(A) signal: SV40 polyadenylation signal
   4106..4189    -  CDS            large T antigen (fragment): large T antigen from SV40 (simian virus 40)
   4250..4283    +  protein_bind   loxP: Cre-mediated recombination occurs in the 8-bp core sequence (GCATACAT). Cre recombinase
   4312..4330    -  promoter       T7 promoter: promoter for bacteriophage T7 RNA polymerase
   4343..5359    -  intron         chimeric intron: chimera between introns from chicken β-actin and rabbit β-globin
   5360..5508    -  promoter       chicken β-actin promoter (fragment): contains a 21-bp deletion relative to the standard chicken β-actin promoter
   5548..5569    -  promoter       chicken β-actin promoter (fragment): No description available
   5572..5699    -  promoter       chicken β-actin promoter (fragment): contains a 21-bp deletion relative to the standard chicken β-actin promoter
   5701..6080    -  enhancer       CMV enhancer: human cytomegalovirus immediate early enhancer
   6122..6144    -  protein_bind   lac operator (fragment): The lac repressor binds to the lac operator to inhibit transcription in E. coli. This inhibition can be relieved by adding lactose or isopropyl-β-D-thiogalactopyranoside (IPTG). lac repressor encoded by lacI
   6148..6178    -  promoter       lac promoter: promoter for the E. coli lac operon
   6193..6214    -  protein_bind   CAP binding site: CAP binding activates transcription in the presence of cAMP. E. coli catabolite activator protein
   6227..6319    -  CDS            lacI (fragment): lac repressor; lacI; The lac repressor binds to the lac operator to inhibit transcription in E. coli. This inhibition can be relieved by adding lactose or isopropyl-β-D-thiogalactopyranoside (IPTG).
   6341..6441    -  CDS            Rev (fragment): human immunodeficiency virus 1 (HIV-1) Rev protein; rev; enhances nuclear export of unspliced and incompletely spliced viral mRNAs
   6818..7051    -  misc_feature   RRE: The Rev response element (RRE) of HIV-1 allows for Rev-dependent mRNA export from the nucleus to the cytoplasm.
   7197..7560    -  CDS            HIV-1 gag (fragment): gag protein from human immunodeficiency virus 1; gag
   7544..7669    -  misc_feature   HIV-1 Ψ: packaging signal of human immunodeficiency virus type 1
   7716..7896    -  LTR            5' LTR (truncated): truncated 5' long terminal repeat (LTR) from HIV-1
   7897..8123    -  promoter       RSV promoter: Rous sarcoma virus enhancer/promoter
   8151..8169    -  promoter       T3 promoter: promoter for bacteriophage T3 RNA polymerase
   8212..8234    -  protein_bind   lac operator (fragment): The lac repressor binds to the lac operator to inhibit transcription in E. coli. This inhibition can be relieved by adding lactose or isopropyl-β-D-thiogalactopyranoside (IPTG). lac repressor encoded by lacI
   8238..8268    -  promoter       lac promoter: promoter for the E. coli lac operon
   8283..8304    -  protein_bind   CAP binding site: CAP binding activates transcription in the presence of cAMP. E. coli catabolite activator protein
   8317..8409    -  CDS            lacI (fragment): lac repressor; lacI; The lac repressor binds to the lac operator to inhibit transcription in E. coli. This inhibition can be relieved by adding lactose or isopropyl-β-D-thiogalactopyranoside (IPTG).
   8592..9180    -  rep_origin     ori: high-copy-number ColE1/pMB1/pBR322/pUC origin of replication
   9351..10211   -  CDS            AmpR: β-lactamase; bla; confers resistance to ampicillin, carbenicillin, and related antibiotics
  10212..10316   -  promoter       AmpR promoter: bla
  10369..10797   -  rep_origin     f1 ori (sequence partly withheld): f1 bacteriophage origin of replication; arrow indicates direction of (+) strand synthesis
  10802..10957   -  CDS            lacZα (fragment): LacZα fragment of β-galactosidase; lacZ fragment
  10965..10983   +  promoter       T7 promoter: promoter for bacteriophage T7 RNA polymerase
  11004..63      -  rep_origin     SV40 ori (across the origin): SV40 origin of replication
