[The description below was written by a language model from this plasmid's Addgene catalogue record and pLannotate feature annotations shown in this document.]
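Description:
pCAG-LSL-Cyp26b1-PGK-H2BRFP is a self-inactivating HIV-1 lentiviral transfer plasmid built on a pLKO backbone for Cre-dependent overexpression of mouse Cyp26b1, a cytochrome P450 enzyme that degrades retinoic acid. In bacteria it is maintained through a high-copy ColE1/pUC origin and selected with ampicillin via the β-lactamase gene. An f1 origin and remnants of lac and phage promoter sequences are also carried over from earlier cloning vectors. The viral framework consists of an RSV promoter fused to a truncated 5' LTR, the Ψ packaging signal with a partial gag fragment, the Rev response element, and a ΔU3 3' LTR followed by an SV40 polyadenylation signal. Because this is a Rev-dependent, Tat-independent layout, the viral proteins must be supplied in trans for packaging. The annotation does not list a cPPT or WPRE.

Between the LTRs lie two expression units in the same orientation. The first is a CAG promoter (CMV enhancer, chicken β-actin promoter and chimeric intron) followed by a lox-stop-lox element, in which two loxP sites in the same orientation flank an SV40 poly(A) signal. This stop element terminates transcription before the Cyp26b1 coding sequence. Cre recombinase excises it and places Cyp26b1 directly under CAG control. The second unit is a human PGK promoter driving human histone H2B fused to mRFP1, which gives constitutive red nuclear labelling of transduced cells whether or not Cre is present. Infected cells can therefore be identified by the reporter, while Cyp26b1 induction is limited to Cre-expressing cells or lineages. This fits the stated purpose of Cre-mediated Cyp26b1 overexpression, and the associated publication concerns vitamin A and stem cell lineage choice.
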