Addgene plasmid #241862: pCAG-LSL-Cyp26b1-PGK-H2BRFP
Purpose: Cre-mediated Cyp26b1 overexpression
Depositing lab: Elaine Fuchs. Depositing organization: Rockefeller University. Publication: Vitamin A resolves lineage plasticity to orchestrate stem cell lineage choices. Tierney MT, Polak L, Yang Y, Abdusselamoglu MD, Baek I, Stewart KS, Fuchs E. Science. 2024 Mar 8;383(6687):eadi7342. doi: 10.1126/science.adi7342. Epub 2024 Mar 8. PubMed 38452090.
Backbone
  Vector backbone: pLKO
  Vector type: Mammalian Expression, Lentiviral
Growth in bacteria
  Bacterial resistance: Ampicillin, 100 μg/mL
  Growth temperature: 37°C
  Growth strain: NEB Stable
  Copy number: High Copy
Gene/Insert
  Gene/Insert name: Cyp26b1
  Species: M. musculus (mouse)
  Entrez Gene: Cyp26b1 (a.k.a. CP26, P450RAI-2)
  Cloning method: Gibson Cloning
Resource information
  A portion of this plasmid was derived from a plasmid made by: Origene NM_175475
Terms and licenses: Academic/Nonprofit Terms; Industry Terms: Not Available to Industry
How to cite: pCAG-LSL-Cyp26b1-PGK-H2BRFP was a gift from Elaine Fuchs (Addgene plasmid # 241862 ; http://n2t.net/addgene:241862 ; RRID:Addgene_241862)
